Addgene plasmid #112429: pTHRB.1.0-gDNA
Purpose: CRISPR plasmid for expression of Cas9 and gRNA targeting human transcription factor THRB
Depositing lab: Kevin White. Depositing organization: University of Chicago.
Backbone
  Vector backbone: pX330
  Backbone manufacturer: Zhang lab (Addgene plasmid ID: 42230)
  Vector type: Mammalian Expression, CRISPR
Growth in bacteria
  Bacterial resistance: Ampicillin, 100 μg/mL
  Growth temperature: 37°C
  Growth strain: DH5alpha
  Copy number: High Copy
Gene/Insert
  Gene/Insert name: THRB
  gRNA/shRNA sequence: TGTTCGAGGATTAGACTGAC TGG
  Species: H. sapiens (human)
  Entrez Gene: THRB (a.k.a. C-ERBA-2, C-ERBA-BETA, ERBA2, GRTH, NR1A2, PRTH, THR1, THRB1, THRB2, THRbeta, THRbeta1, TRb, TRbeta, TRbeta1, Thrbeta2)
  Cloning method: Restriction Enzyme; 5′ cloning site BbsI (destroyed during cloning); 3′ cloning site BbsI (destroyed during cloning)
  Sequencing primers: 5′ hU6-F (5'-GAGGGCCTATTTCCCATGATT-3')
Terms and licenses: Academic/Nonprofit Terms; Industry Terms: Not Available to Industry
Depositor comments: gRNA sequence listed includes 20 nucleotide target sequence, followed by the uncloned PAM sequence. The PAM sequence is not present in the plasmid. Use with plasmid pTHRB-donor.
How to cite: pTHRB.1.0-gDNA was a gift from Kevin White (Addgene plasmid # 112429 ; http://n2t.net/addgene:112429 ; RRID:Addgene_112429)
