[The description below was written by a language model from this plasmid's Addgene catalogue record and pLannotate feature annotations shown in this document.]
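Description:
pTHRB.1.0-gDNA is a mammalian CRISPR expression plasmid built on the pX330 backbone, designed to deliver both Streptococcus pyogenes Cas9 and a single guide RNA against the human thyroid hormone receptor beta gene (THRB) from one vector. It is propagated in E. coli as a high-copy plasmid through a ColE1/pUC-type origin and selected with ampicillin via the β-lactamase (AmpR) cassette. An M13/f1-type phage origin, a single AAV2 ITR annotation and small bom and rop fragments also appear in the feature table. These look like backbone remnants rather than functional parts of the design.

The payload consists of two expression units. A human U6 RNA polymerase III promoter drives the guide RNA: a 20-nucleotide THRB-targeting spacer was cloned between the backbone's BbsI sites, both destroyed in the process, directly upstream of the S. pyogenes gRNA scaffold, which spans the numbering origin of the 8,508 nt sequence. The depositor notes that the PAM listed with the target sequence is genomic and is not present in the plasmid. The second unit uses a CMV enhancer, chicken β-actin promoter and hybrid intron to drive Cas9, which is annotated as contiguous N- and C-terminal portions that together form one open reading frame. The coding sequence ends in a nucleoplasmin nuclear localization signal and is followed by a bGH polyadenylation signal.

No mammalian selection marker or reporter is annotated. The depositor states that the plasmid is to be used with a companion donor plasmid, pTHRB-donor. That pairing suggests Cas9 cleavage at the THRB locus is meant to promote donor-templated editing, although the record does not describe the intended modification.
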