Features (pLannotate 1.2.2; 18 found; start..end, strand, type, name):
     79..122     +  misc_RNA       gRNA scaffold (fragment): guide RNA scaffold for the Streptococcus pyogenes CRISPR/Cas9 system
    169..454     +  enhancer       CMV enhancer: human cytomegalovirus immediate early enhancer; contains an 18-bp deletion relative to the standard CMV enhancer
    456..733     +  promoter       chicken β-actin promoter: No description available
    734..962     +  intron         hybrid intron: hybrid between chicken β-actin (CBA) and minute virus of mice (MMV) introns (Gray et al., 2011)
   1100..2701    +  CDS            Cas9(N): N-terminal portion of Streptococcus pyogenes Cas9 (Zetsche et al., 2015)
   2702..5200    +  CDS            Cas9(C): C-terminal portion of Streptococcus pyogenes Cas9 (Zetsche et al., 2015)
   5201..5248    +  CDS            nucleoplasmin NLS: bipartite nuclear localization signal from nucleoplasmin
   5282..5393    +  polyA_signal   bGH poly(A) signal: bovine growth hormone polyadenylation signal
   5498..5638    +  repeat_region  AAV2 ITR: inverted terminal repeat of adeno-associated virus serotype 2 inverted
   5643..5694    -  misc_feature   bom (fragment): basis of mobility region from pBR322
   5713..6093    +  rep_origin     M13 ori (sequence partly withheld): M13 bacteriophage origin of replication; arrow indicates direction of (+) strand synthesis
   6169..6218    -  misc_feature   bom (fragment): basis of mobility region from pBR322
   6320..6355    -  CDS            rop (fragment): Rop protein, which maintains plasmids at low copy number; rop
   6450..6554    +  promoter       AmpR promoter: bla
   6555..7415    +  CDS            AmpR: β-lactamase; bla; confers resistance to ampicillin, carbenicillin, and related antibiotics
   7586..8174    +  rep_origin     ori: high-copy-number ColE1/pMB1/pBR322/pUC origin of replication
   8236..8476    +  promoter       U6 promoter: RNA polymerase III promoter for human U6 snRNA
   8505..72      +  misc_RNA       gRNA scaffold (across the origin): guide RNA scaffold for the Streptococcus pyogenes CRISPR/Cas9 system
>Addgene plasmid #112429 | pTHRB.1.0-gDNA | depositor full sequence | sequence record 211820 | Full Sequence
TAGAGCTAGAAATAGCAAGTTAAAATAAGGCTAGTCCGTTATCAACTTGAAAAAGTGGCACCGAGTCGGT
GCTTTTTTGTTTTAGAGCTAGAAATAGCAAGTTAAAATAAGGCTAGTCCGTTTTTAGCGCGTGCGCCAAT
TCTGCAGACAAATGGCTCTAGAGGTACCCGTTACATAACTTACGGTAAATGGCCCGCCTGGCTGACCGCC
CAACGACCCCCGCCCATTGACGTCAATAGTAACGCCAATAGGGACTTTCCATTGACGTCAATGGGTGGAG
TATTTACGGTAAACTGCCCACTTGGCAGTACATCAAGTGTATCATATGCCAAGTACGCCCCCTATTGACG
TCAATGACGGTAAATGGCCCGCCTGGCATTGTGCCCAGTACATGACCTTATGGGACTTTCCTACTTGGCA
GTACATCTACGTATTAGTCATCGCTATTACCATGGTCGAGGTGAGCCCCACGTTCTGCTTCACTCTCCCC
ATCTCCCCCCCCTCCCCACCCCCAATTTTGTATTTATTTATTTTTTAATTATTTTGTGCAGCGATGGGGG
CGGGGGGGGGGGGGGGGCGCGCGCCAGGCGGGGCGGGGCGGGGCGAGGGGCGGGGCGGGGCGAGGCGGAG
AGGTGCGGCGGCAGCCAATCAGAGCGGCGCGCTCCGAAAGTTTCCTTTTATGGCGAGGCGGCGGCGGCGG
CGGCCCTATAAAAAGCGAAGCGCGCGGCGGGCGGGAGTCGCTGCGACGCTGCCTTCGCCCCGTGCCCCGC
TCCGCCGCCGCCTCGCGCCGCCCGCCCCGGCTCTGACTGACCGCGTTACTCCCACAGGTGAGCGGGCGGG
ACGGCCCTTCTCCTCCGGGCTGTAATTAGCTGAGCAAGAGGTAAGGGTTTAAGGGATGGTTGGTTGGTGG
GGTATTAATGTTTAATTACCTGGAGCACCTGCCTGAAATCACTTTTTTTCAGGTTGGACCGGTGCCACCA
TGGACTATAAGGACCACGACGGAGACTACAAGGATCATGATATTGATTACAAAGACGATGACGATAAGAT
GGCCCCAAAGAAGAAGCGGAAGGTCGGTATCCACGGAGTCCCAGCAGCCGACAAGAAGTACAGCATCGGC
CTGGACATCGGCACCAACTCTGTGGGCTGGGCCGTGATCACCGACGAGTACAAGGTGCCCAGCAAGAAAT
TCAAGGTGCTGGGCAACACCGACCGGCACAGCATCAAGAAGAACCTGATCGGAGCCCTGCTGTTCGACAG
CGGCGAAACAGCCGAGGCCACCCGGCTGAAGAGAACCGCCAGAAGAAGATACACCAGACGGAAGAACCGG
ATCTGCTATCTGCAAGAGATCTTCAGCAACGAGATGGCCAAGGTGGACGACAGCTTCTTCCACAGACTGG
AAGAGTCCTTCCTGGTGGAAGAGGATAAGAAGCACGAGCGGCACCCCATCTTCGGCAACATCGTGGACGA
GGTGGCCTACCACGAGAAGTACCCCACCATCTACCACCTGAGAAAGAAACTGGTGGACAGCACCGACAAG
GCCGACCTGCGGCTGATCTATCTGGCCCTGGCCCACATGATCAAGTTCCGGGGCCACTTCCTGATCGAGG
GCGACCTGAACCCCGACAACAGCGACGTGGACAAGCTGTTCATCCAGCTGGTGCAGACCTACAACCAGCT
GTTCGAGGAAAACCCCATCAACGCCAGCGGCGTGGACGCCAAGGCCATCCTGTCTGCCAGACTGAGCAAG
AGCAGACGGCTGGAAAATCTGATCGCCCAGCTGCCCGGCGAGAAGAAGAATGGCCTGTTCGGAAACCTGA
TTGCCCTGAGCCTGGGCCTGACCCCCAACTTCAAGAGCAACTTCGACCTGGCCGAGGATGCCAAACTGCA
GCTGAGCAAGGACACCTACGACGACGACCTGGACAACCTGCTGGCCCAGATCGGCGACCAGTACGCCGAC
CTGTTTCTGGCCGCCAAGAACCTGTCCGACGCCATCCTGCTGAGCGACATCCTGAGAGTGAACACCGAGA
TCACCAAGGCCCCCCTGAGCGCCTCTATGATCAAGAGATACGACGAGCACCACCAGGACCTGACCCTGCT
GAAAGCTCTCGTGCGGCAGCAGCTGCCTGAGAAGTACAAAGAGATTTTCTTCGACCAGAGCAAGAACGGC
TACGCCGGCTACATTGACGGCGGAGCCAGCCAGGAAGAGTTCTACAAGTTCATCAAGCCCATCCTGGAAA
AGATGGACGGCACCGAGGAACTGCTCGTGAAGCTGAACAGAGAGGACCTGCTGCGGAAGCAGCGGACCTT
CGACAACGGCAGCATCCCCCACCAGATCCACCTGGGAGAGCTGCACGCCATTCTGCGGCGGCAGGAAGAT
TTTTACCCATTCCTGAAGGACAACCGGGAAAAGATCGAGAAGATCCTGACCTTCCGCATCCCCTACTACG
TGGGCCCTCTGGCCAGGGGAAACAGCAGATTCGCCTGGATGACCAGAAAGAGCGAGGAAACCATCACCCC
CTGGAACTTCGAGGAAGTGGTGGACAAGGGCGCTTCCGCCCAGAGCTTCATCGAGCGGATGACCAACTTC
GATAAGAACCTGCCCAACGAGAAGGTGCTGCCCAAGCACAGCCTGCTGTACGAGTACTTCACCGTGTATA
ACGAGCTGACCAAAGTGAAATACGTGACCGAGGGAATGAGAAAGCCCGCCTTCCTGAGCGGCGAGCAGAA
AAAGGCCATCGTGGACCTGCTGTTCAAGACCAACCGGAAAGTGACCGTGAAGCAGCTGAAAGAGGACTAC
TTCAAGAAAATCGAGTGCTTCGACTCCGTGGAAATCTCCGGCGTGGAAGATCGGTTCAACGCCTCCCTGG
GCACATACCACGATCTGCTGAAAATTATCAAGGACAAGGACTTCCTGGACAATGAGGAAAACGAGGACAT
TCTGGAAGATATCGTGCTGACCCTGACACTGTTTGAGGACAGAGAGATGATCGAGGAACGGCTGAAAACC
TATGCCCACCTGTTCGACGACAAAGTGATGAAGCAGCTGAAGCGGCGGAGATACACCGGCTGGGGCAGGC
TGAGCCGGAAGCTGATCAACGGCATCCGGGACAAGCAGTCCGGCAAGACAATCCTGGATTTCCTGAAGTC
CGACGGCTTCGCCAACAGAAACTTCATGCAGCTGATCCACGACGACAGCCTGACCTTTAAAGAGGACATC
CAGAAAGCCCAGGTGTCCGGCCAGGGCGATAGCCTGCACGAGCACATTGCCAATCTGGCCGGCAGCCCCG
CCATTAAGAAGGGCATCCTGCAGACAGTGAAGGTGGTGGACGAGCTCGTGAAAGTGATGGGCCGGCACAA
GCCCGAGAACATCGTGATCGAAATGGCCAGAGAGAACCAGACCACCCAGAAGGGACAGAAGAACAGCCGC
GAGAGAATGAAGCGGATCGAAGAGGGCATCAAAGAGCTGGGCAGCCAGATCCTGAAAGAACACCCCGTGG
AAAACACCCAGCTGCAGAACGAGAAGCTGTACCTGTACTACCTGCAGAATGGGCGGGATATGTACGTGGA
CCAGGAACTGGACATCAACCGGCTGTCCGACTACGATGTGGACCATATCGTGCCTCAGAGCTTTCTGAAG
GACGACTCCATCGACAACAAGGTGCTGACCAGAAGCGACAAGAACCGGGGCAAGAGCGACAACGTGCCCT
CCGAAGAGGTCGTGAAGAAGATGAAGAACTACTGGCGGCAGCTGCTGAACGCCAAGCTGATTACCCAGAG
AAAGTTCGACAATCTGACCAAGGCCGAGAGAGGCGGCCTGAGCGAACTGGATAAGGCCGGCTTCATCAAG
AGACAGCTGGTGGAAACCCGGCAGATCACAAAGCACGTGGCACAGATCCTGGACTCCCGGATGAACACTA
AGTACGACGAGAATGACAAGCTGATCCGGGAAGTGAAAGTGATCACCCTGAAGTCCAAGCTGGTGTCCGA
TTTCCGGAAGGATTTCCAGTTTTACAAAGTGCGCGAGATCAACAACTACCACCACGCCCACGACGCCTAC
CTGAACGCCGTCGTGGGAACCGCCCTGATCAAAAAGTACCCTAAGCTGGAAAGCGAGTTCGTGTACGGCG
ACTACAAGGTGTACGACGTGCGGAAGATGATCGCCAAGAGCGAGCAGGAAATCGGCAAGGCTACCGCCAA
GTACTTCTTCTACAGCAACATCATGAACTTTTTCAAGACCGAGATTACCCTGGCCAACGGCGAGATCCGG
AAGCGGCCTCTGATCGAGACAAACGGCGAAACCGGGGAGATCGTGTGGGATAAGGGCCGGGATTTTGCCA
CCGTGCGGAAAGTGCTGAGCATGCCCCAAGTGAATATCGTGAAAAAGACCGAGGTGCAGACAGGCGGCTT
CAGCAAAGAGTCTATCCTGCCCAAGAGGAACAGCGATAAGCTGATCGCCAGAAAGAAGGACTGGGACCCT
AAGAAGTACGGCGGCTTCGACAGCCCCACCGTGGCCTATTCTGTGCTGGTGGTGGCCAAAGTGGAAAAGG
GCAAGTCCAAGAAACTGAAGAGTGTGAAAGAGCTGCTGGGGATCACCATCATGGAAAGAAGCAGCTTCGA
GAAGAATCCCATCGACTTTCTGGAAGCCAAGGGCTACAAAGAAGTGAAAAAGGACCTGATCATCAAGCTG
CCTAAGTACTCCCTGTTCGAGCTGGAAAACGGCCGGAAGAGAATGCTGGCCTCTGCCGGCGAACTGCAGA
AGGGAAACGAACTGGCCCTGCCCTCCAAATATGTGAACTTCCTGTACCTGGCCAGCCACTATGAGAAGCT
GAAGGGCTCCCCCGAGGATAATGAGCAGAAACAGCTGTTTGTGGAACAGCACAAGCACTACCTGGACGAG
ATCATCGAGCAGATCAGCGAGTTCTCCAAGAGAGTGATCCTGGCCGACGCTAATCTGGACAAAGTGCTGT
CCGCCTACAACAAGCACCGGGATAAGCCCATCAGAGAGCAGGCCGAGAATATCATCCACCTGTTTACCCT
GACCAATCTGGGAGCCCCTGCCGCCTTCAAGTACTTTGACACCACCATCGACCGGAAGAGGTACACCAGC
ACCAAAGAGGTGCTGGACGCCACCCTGATCCACCAGAGCATCACCGGCCTGTACGAGACACGGATCGACC
TGTCTCAGCTGGGAGGCGACAAAAGGCCGGCGGCCACGAAAAAGGCCGGCCAGGCAAAAAAGAAAAAGTA
AGAATTCCTAGAGCTCGCTGATCAGCCTCGACTGTGCCTTCTAGTTGCCAGCCATCTGTTGTTTGCCCCT
CCCCCGTGCCTTCCTTGACCCTGGAAGGTGCCACTCCCACTGTCCTTTCCTAATAAAATGAGGAAATTGC
ATCGCATTGTCTGAGTAGGTGTCATTCTATTCTGGGGGGTGGGGTGGGGCAGGACAGCAAGGGGGAGGAT
TGGGAAGAGAATAGCAGGCATGCTGGGGAGCGGCCGCAGGAACCCCTAGTGATGGAGTTGGCCACTCCCT
CTCTGCGCGCTCGCTCGCTCACTGAGGCCGGGCGACCAAAGGTCGCCCGACGCCCGGGCTTTGCCCGGGC
GGCCTCAGTGAGCGAGCGAGCGCGCAGCTGCCTGCAGGGGCGCCTGATGCGGTATTTTCTCCTTACGCAT
CTGTGCGGTATTTCACACCGCATA
[142 nt withheld, positions 5695-5836]
C
[141 nt withheld, positions 5838-5978]
CCTTTGACGTTGGAGTCCACGTTCTTT
[37 nt withheld, positions 6006-6042]
ACCCTATCTCGGGCTATTCTTTTGATTTATAAGGGATTTTGCCGATTTCGGCCTATTGGTTAAAAAATGA
GCTGATTTAACAAAAATTTAACGCGAATTTTAACAAAATATTAACGTTTACAATTTTATGGTGCACTCTC
AGTACAATCTGCTCTGATGCCGCATAGTTAAGCCAGCCCCGACACCCGCCAACACCCGCTGACGCGCCCT
GACGGGCTTGTCTGCTCCCGGCATCCGCTTACAGACAAGCTGTGACCGTCTCCGGGAGCTGCATGTGTCA
GAGGTTTTCACCGTCATCACCGAAACGCGCGAGACGAAAGGGCCTCGTGATACGCCTATTTTTATAGGTT
AATGTCATGATAATAATGGTTTCTTAGACGTCAGGTGGCACTTTTCGGGGAAATGTGCGCGGAACCCCTA
TTTGTTTATTTTTCTAAATACATTCAAATATGTATCCGCTCATGAGACAATAACCCTGATAAATGCTTCA
ATAATATTGAAAAAGGAAGAGTATGAGTATTCAACATTTCCGTGTCGCCCTTATTCCCTTTTTTGCGGCA
TTTTGCCTTCCTGTTTTTGCTCACCCAGAAACGCTGGTGAAAGTAAAAGATGCTGAAGATCAGTTGGGTG
CACGAGTGGGTTACATCGAACTGGATCTCAACAGCGGTAAGATCCTTGAGAGTTTTCGCCCCGAAGAACG
TTTTCCAATGATGAGCACTTTTAAAGTTCTGCTATGTGGCGCGGTATTATCCCGTATTGACGCCGGGCAA
GAGCAACTCGGTCGCCGCATACACTATTCTCAGAATGACTTGGTTGAGTACTCACCAGTCACAGAAAAGC
ATCTTACGGATGGCATGACAGTAAGAGAATTATGCAGTGCTGCCATAACCATGAGTGATAACACTGCGGC
CAACTTACTTCTGACAACGATCGGAGGACCGAAGGAGCTAACCGCTTTTTTGCACAACATGGGGGATCAT
GTAACTCGCCTTGATCGTTGGGAACCGGAGCTGAATGAAGCCATACCAAACGACGAGCGTGACACCACGA
TGCCTGTAGCAATGGCAACAACGTTGCGCAAACTATTAACTGGCGAACTACTTACTCTAGCTTCCCGGCA
ACAATTAATAGACTGGATGGAGGCGGATAAAGTTGCAGGACCACTTCTGCGCTCGGCCCTTCCGGCTGGC
TGGTTTATTGCTGATAAATCTGGAGCCGGTGAGCGTGGAAGCCGCGGTATCATTGCAGCACTGGGGCCAG
ATGGTAAGCCCTCCCGTATCGTAGTTATCTACACGACGGGGAGTCAGGCAACTATGGATGAACGAAATAG
ACAGATCGCTGAGATAGGTGCCTCACTGATTAAGCATTGGTAACTGTCAGACCAAGTTTACTCATATATA
CTTTAGATTGATTTAAAACTTCATTTTTAATTTAAAAGGATCTAGGTGAAGATCCTTTTTGATAATCTCA
TGACCAAAATCCCTTAACGTGAGTTTTCGTTCCACTGAGCGTCAGACCCCGTAGAAAAGATCAAAGGATC
TTCTTGAGATCCTTTTTTTCTGCGCGTAATCTGCTGCTTGCAAACAAAAAAACCACCGCTACCAGCGGTG
GTTTGTTTGCCGGATCAAGAGCTACCAACTCTTTTTCCGAAGGTAACTGGCTTCAGCAGAGCGCAGATAC
CAAATACTGTCCTTCTAGTGTAGCCGTAGTTAGGCCACCACTTCAAGAACTCTGTAGCACCGCCTACATA
CCTCGCTCTGCTAATCCTGTTACCAGTGGCTGCTGCCAGTGGCGATAAGTCGTGTCTTACCGGGTTGGAC
TCAAGACGATAGTTACCGGATAAGGCGCAGCGGTCGGGCTGAACGGGGGGTTCGTGCACACAGCCCAGCT
TGGAGCGAACGACCTACACCGAACTGAGATACCTACAGCGTGAGCTATGAGAAAGCGCCACGCTTCCCGA
AGGGAGAAAGGCGGACAGGTATCCGGTAAGCGGCAGGGTCGGAACAGGAGAGCGCACGAGGGAGCTTCCA
GGGGGAAACGCCTGGTATCTTTATAGTCCTGTCGGGTTTCGCCACCTCTGACTTGAGCGTCGATTTTTGT
GATGCTCGTCAGGGGGGCGGAGCCTATGGAAAAACGCCAGCAACGCGGCCTTTTTACGGTTCCTGGCCTT
TTGCTGGCCTTTTGCTCACATGTGAGGGCCTATTTCCCATGATTCCTTCATATTTGCATATACGATACAA
GGCTGTTAGAGAGATAATTGGAATTAATTTGACTGTAAACACAAAGATATTAGTACAAAATACGTGACGT
AGAAAGTAATAATTTCTTGGGTAGTTTGCAGTTTTAAAATTATGTTTTAAAATGGACTATCATATGCTTA
CCGTAACTTGAAAGTATTTCGATTTCTTGGCTTTATATATCTTGTGGAAAGGACGAAACACCTGTTCGAG
GATTAGACTGACGTTT
